Addgene plasmid #143445: TFORF0881
Purpose: Lentiviral vector for overexpressing transcription factor ORFs with unique 24-bp barcodes. Barcodes facilitate identification of transcription factors in pooled screens.
Depositing lab: Feng Zhang. Depositing organization: Broad Institute. Publication: A transcription factor atlas of directed differentiation. Joung J, Ma S, Tay T, Geiger-Schuller KR, Kirchgatterer PC, Verdine VK, Guo B, Arias-Garcia MA, Allen WE, Singh A, Kuksenko O, Abudayyeh OO, Gootenberg JS, Fu Z, Macrae RK, Buenrostro JD, Regev A, Zhang F. Cell. 2023 Jan 5;186(1):209-229.e26. doi: 10.1016/j.cell.2022.11.026. PubMed 36608654.
Backbone
  Vector backbone: pLX_TRC317
  Backbone manufacturer: Broad Institute Genetic Perturbation Platform
  Backbone size w/o insert (bp): 8264
  Vector type: Mammalian Expression, Lentiviral
  Selectable markers: Puromycin
Growth in bacteria
  Bacterial resistance: Ampicillin, 100 μg/mL
  Growth temperature: 37°C
  Growth strain: NEB Stable
  Copy number: High Copy
Gene/Insert
  Gene/Insert name: HOXB3
  Species: H. sapiens (human)
  Insert size (bp): 1001
  Entrez Gene: HOXB3 (a.k.a. HOX2, HOX2G, Hox-2.7)
  Promoter: EF1a
  Cloning method: Unknown
  Sequencing primers: 5′ GGGTGGAGACTGAAGTTAGGCCAG; 3′ CACATAGCGTAAAAGGAGCAACATAG
Terms and licenses: Academic/Nonprofit Terms; Industry Terms: Not Available to Industry
Depositor comments: XM_005257282,ENST00000460160 . The transcription factor ORF portion of this plasmid was synthesized by Genewiz. Please test multiple small colonies in case of plasmid recombination. To make this collection available in a timely manner, a portion of this collection was not fully sequenced by Addgene. If an Addgene verified full plasmid sequence is not available, please contact us prior to placing an order to request the full sequence.
How to cite: TFORF0881 was a gift from Feng Zhang (Addgene plasmid # 143445 ; http://n2t.net/addgene:143445 ; RRID:Addgene_143445)
