[The description below was written by a language model from this plasmid's Addgene catalogue record and pLannotate feature annotations shown in this document.]
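Description:
TFORF0881 is a third-generation-style, self-inactivating lentiviral expression plasmid built on the pLX_TRC317 backbone. It belongs to a barcoded library of transcription factor open reading frames. It is propagated in E. coli using a high-copy ColE1/pUC-type origin and ampicillin resistance (AmpR); an f1 origin and remnants of a lac/lacZα cloning region are also present. The depositor notes that the plasmid can recombine, as is typical for vectors carrying repeated LTR sequences.

The viral portion starts with an RSV promoter fused to a truncated HIV-1 5' LTR, which drives Tat-independent production of the genomic RNA in packaging cells. This is followed by the Ψ packaging signal with a partial gag sequence, the RRE for Rev-dependent nuclear export, and a cPPT/CTS that aids nuclear import. It ends with a ΔU3 3' LTR that inactivates LTR promoter activity after integration.

Within this frame, an SV40 early promoter drives a puromycin N-acetyltransferase gene for selecting transduced mammalian cells. Downstream, the human EF-1α promoter constitutively expresses the insert, human HOXB3, a homeobox transcription factor (about 1 kb, synthesized). The automated annotation labels this ORF as a fragment of mouse Hoxa3, which probably reflects homology between paralogous HOX proteins rather than a different insert. A WPRE after the ORF enhances transcript stability and expression. The unique 24-bp barcode described in the catalogue entry is not annotated separately. The short U6-promoter fragment between the ORF and WPRE may be a flanking or priming sequence, but the record does not say so.

The construct is intended for lentiviral overexpression of HOXB3, alone or in pooled screens where barcode sequencing identifies which transcription factor each cell received, for example in directed differentiation studies.
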