Features (pLannotate 1.2.2; 31 found; start..end, strand, type, name):
      1..1179    +  promoter       EF-1α promoter: strong constitutive promoter for human elongation factor EF-1α
   1196..2092    +  CDS            Hoxa3 (fragment): HXA3_MOUSE - Also known as Hox-1.5, Hoxa-3. Experimental evidence at protein level: Swiss-Prot protein existence level 1. Sequence-specific transcription factor which is part of a developmental regulatory system that provides cells with specific positional identities on the anterior-posterior axis. Binds 5' to its own homeobox. From Mus musculus (Mouse).
   2108..2161    +  promoter       U6 promoter (fragment): RNA polymerase III promoter for human U6 snRNA
   2203..2791    +  misc_feature   WPRE: woodchuck hepatitis virus posttranscriptional regulatory element
   2842..2861    +  misc_feature   cPPT/CTS (fragment): central polypurine tract and central termination sequence of HIV-1
   2863..3096    +  LTR            3' LTR (ΔU3): self-inactivating 3' long terminal repeat (LTR) from HIV-1
   3174..3295    +  polyA_signal   SV40 poly(A) signal: SV40 polyadenylation signal
   3335..3470    +  rep_origin     SV40 ori: SV40 origin of replication
   3491..3509    -  promoter       T7 promoter: promoter for bacteriophage T7 RNA polymerase
   3517..3672    +  CDS            lacZα (fragment): LacZα fragment of β-galactosidase; lacZ fragment
   3677..4105    +  rep_origin     f1 ori (sequence partly withheld): f1 bacteriophage origin of replication; arrow indicates direction of (+) strand synthesis
   4158..4262    +  promoter       AmpR promoter: bla
   4263..5123    +  CDS            AmpR: β-lactamase; bla; confers resistance to ampicillin, carbenicillin, and related antibiotics
   5294..5882    +  rep_origin     ori: high-copy-number ColE1/pMB1/pBR322/pUC origin of replication
   6065..6157    +  CDS            lacI (fragment): lac repressor; lacI; The lac repressor binds to the lac operator to inhibit transcription in E. coli. This inhibition can be relieved by adding lactose or isopropyl-β-D-thiogalactopyranoside (IPTG).
   6170..6191    +  protein_bind   CAP binding site: CAP binding activates transcription in the presence of cAMP. E. coli catabolite activator protein
   6206..6236    +  promoter       lac promoter: promoter for the E. coli lac operon
   6244..6260    +  protein_bind   lac operator: The lac repressor binds to the lac operator to inhibit transcription in E. coli. This inhibition can be relieved by adding lactose or isopropyl-β-D-thiogalactopyranoside (IPTG). lac repressor encoded by lacI
   6305..6323    +  promoter       T3 promoter: promoter for bacteriophage T3 RNA polymerase
   6351..6577    +  promoter       RSV promoter: Rous sarcoma virus enhancer/promoter
   6578..6758    +  LTR            5' LTR (truncated): truncated 5' long terminal repeat (LTR) from HIV-1
   6805..6930    +  misc_feature   HIV-1 Ψ: packaging signal of human immunodeficiency virus type 1
   6914..7277    +  CDS            HIV-1 gag (fragment): gag protein from human immunodeficiency virus 1; gag
   7423..7656    +  misc_feature   RRE: The Rev response element (RRE) of HIV-1 allows for Rev-dependent mRNA export from the nucleus to the cytoplasm.
   8033..8059    +  CDS            Rev (fragment): human immunodeficiency virus 1 (HIV-1) Rev protein; rev; enhances nuclear export of unspliced and incompletely spliced viral mRNAs
   8066..8089    +  promoter       SV40 promoter (fragment): SV40 early promoter
   8090..8161    +  promoter       SV40 promoter (fragment): SV40 enhancer and early promoter
   8185..8320    +  rep_origin     SV40 ori: SV40 origin of replication
   8366..8962    +  CDS            PuroR (fragment): puromycin N-acetyltransferase; pac from Streptomyces; confers resistance to puromycin
   9011..9128    +  misc_feature   cPPT/CTS: central polypurine tract and central termination sequence of HIV-1
   9193..9259    +  CDS            small t antigen (fragment): SV40 (simian virus 40) small t antigen
>Addgene plasmid #143445 | TFORF0881 | addgene full sequence | sequence record 353513 | Addgene NGS Result
GGCTCCGGTGCCCGTCAGTGGGCAGAGCGCACATCGCCCACAGTCCCCGAGAAGTTGGGGGGAGGGGTCG
GCAATTGAACCGGTGCCTAGAGAAGGTGGCGCGGGGTAAACTGGGAAAGTGATGTCGTGTACTGGCTCCG
CCTTTTTCCCGAGGGTGGGGGAGAACCGTATATAAGTGCAGTAGTCGCCGTGAACGTTCTTTTTCGCAAC
GGGTTTGCCGCCAGAACACAGGTAAGTGCCGTGTGTGGTTCCCGCGGGCCTGGCCTCTTTACGGGTTATG
GCCCTTGCGTGCCTTGAATTACTTCCACCTGGCTGCAGTACGTGATTCTTGATCCCGAGCTTCGGGTTGG
AAGTGGGTGGGAGAGTTCGAGGCCTTGCGCTTAAGGAGCCCCTTCGCCTCGTGCTTGAGTTGAGGCCTGG
CCTGGGCGCTGGGGCCGCCGCGTGCGAATCTGGTGGCACCTTCGCGCCTGTCTCGCTGCTTTCGATAAGT
CTCTAGCCATTTAAAATTTTTGATGACCTGCTGCGACGCTTTTTTTCTGGCAAGATAGTCTTGTAAATGC
GGGCCAAGATCTGCACACTGGTATTTCGGTTTTTGGGGCCGCGGGCGGCGACGGGGCCCGTGCGTCCCAG
CGCACATGTTCGGCGAGGCGGGGCCTGCGAGCGCGGCCACCGAGAATCGGACGGGGGTAGTCTCAAGCTG
GCCGGCCTGCTCTGGTGCCTGGCCTCGCGCCGCCGTGTATCGCCCCGCCCTGGGCGGCAAGGCTGGCCCG
GTCGGCACCAGTTGCGTGAGCGGAAAGATGGCCGCTTCCCGGCCCTGCTGCAGGGAGCTCAAAATGGAGG
ACGCGGCGCTCGGGAGAGCGGGCGGGTGAGTCACCCACACAAAGGAAAAGGGCCTTTCCGTCCTCAGCCG
TCGCTTCATGTGACTCCACGGAGTACCGGGCGCCGTCCAGGCACCTCGATTAGTTCTCGAGCTTTTGGAG
TACGTCGTCTTTAGGTTGGGGGGAGGGGTTTTATGCGATGGAGTTTCCCCACACTGAGTGGGTGGAGACT
GAAGTTAGGCCAGCTTGGCACTTGATGTAATTCTCCTTGGAATTTGCCCTTTTTGAGTTTGGATCTTGGT
TCATTCTCAAGCCTCAGACAGTGGTTCAAAGTTTTTTTCTTCCATTTCAGGTGTCGTGAGGCTAGCACCG
CCACCATGAAAGAGTCGAGGCAAACGTCCAAGCTGAAAAACAACTCCCCCGGCACAGCAGAGGGCTGTGG
TGGCGGCGGCGGTGGCGGCGGCGGCGGAGGCAGTGGTGGCAGCGGGGGCGGTGGCGGCGGCGGCGGGGGA
GGGGACAAGAGCCCCCCGGGGTCGGCGGCGTCCAAGCGGGCGCGGACGGCGTACACGAGCGCGCAGCTGG
TGGAGCTGGAGAAGGAGTTCCATTTTAACCGCTACCTGTGCCGGCCTCGCCGTGTAGAGATGGCCAACCT
GCTGAACCTCAGCGAGCGGCAGATCAAGATCTGGTTCCAGAACCGGCGCATGAAGTACAAGAAGGACCAG
AAGGCCAAGGGATTGGCCTCGTCGTCGGGGGGCCCATCTCCAGCCGGCAGCCCCCCGCAGCCCATGCAGT
CCACGGCCGGCTTCATGAACGCCTTACACTCCATGACCCCCAGCTACGAGAGCCCGTCCCCACCCGCCTT
CGGTAAAGCCCACCAGAATGCCTACGCGCTGCCCTCCAACTACCAGCCCCCTCTCAAAGGCTGCGGCGCC
CCGCAGAAGTACCCTCCGACCCCGGCGCCCGAGTATGAGCCGCACGTCCTCCAAGCCAACGGGGGCGCCT
ACGGGACGCCCACCATGCAGGGCAGTCCGGTGTACGTGGGCGGGGGCGGCTACGCGGATCCGCTGCCGCC
CCCTGCCGGCCCCTCCCTCTATGGCCTCAACCACCTTTCCCATCACCCTTCCGGGAACCTGGACTACAAC
GGGGCGCCCCCTATGGCGCCCAGCCAGCACCACGGACCCTGCGAACCCCACCCCACCTACACAGACCTCT
CCTCTCACCACGCGCCTCCTCCTCAGGGTAGAATCCAAGAAGCGCCCAAATTAACACACCTGTAGTAATG
AACTAGTCCGTAACTTGAAAGTATTTCGATTTCTTGGCTTTATATATCTTGTGGAAAGGACGAGAACCGG
CTAGCTCCGTTGGTTTGACGCGTTAAGTCGACAATCAACCTCTGGATTACAAAATTTGTGAAAGATTGAC
TGGTATTCTTAACTATGTTGCTCCTTTTACGCTATGTGGATACGCTGCTTTAATGCCTTTGTATCATGCT
ATTGCTTCCCGTATGGCTTTCATTTTCTCCTCCTTGTATAAATCCTGGTTGCTGTCTCTTTATGAGGAGT
TGTGGCCCGTTGTCAGGCAACGTGGCGTGGTGTGCACTGTGTTTGCTGACGCAACCCCCACTGGTTGGGG
CATTGCCACCACCTGTCAGCTCCTTTCCGGGACTTTCGCTTTCCCCCTCCCTATTGCCACGGCGGAACTC
ATCGCCGCCTGCCTTGCCCGCTGCTGGACAGGGGCTCGGCTGTTGGGCACTGACAATTCCGTGGTGTTGT
CGGGGAAATCATCGTCCTTTCCTTGGCTGCTCGCCTGTGTTGCCACCTGGATTCTGCGCGGGACGTCCTT
CTGCTACGTCCCTTCGGCCCTCAATCCAGCGGACCTTCCTTCCCGCGGCCTGCTGCCGGCTCTGCGGCCT
CTTCCGCGTCTTCGCCTTCGCCCTCAGACGAGTCGGATCTCCCTTTGGGCCGCCTCCCCGCGTCGACTTT
AAGACCAATGACTTACAAGGCAGCTGTAGATCTTAGCCACTTTTTAAAAGAAAAGGGGGGACTGGAAGGG
CTAATTCACTCCCAACGAAGACAAGATCTGCTTTTTGCTTGTACTGGGTCTCTCTGGTTAGACCAGATCT
GAGCCTGGGAGCTCTCTGGCTAACTAGGGAACCCACTGCTTAAGCCTCAATAAAGCTTGCCTTGAGTGCT
TCAAGTAGTGTGTGCCCGTCTGTTGTGTGACTCTGGTAACTAGAGATCCCTCAGACCCTTTTAGTCAGTG
TGGAAAATCTCTAGCAGTACGTATAGTAGTTCATGTCATCTTATTATTCAGTATTTATAACTTGCAAAGA
AATGAATATCAGAGAGTGAGAGGAACTTGTTTATTGCAGCTTATAATGGTTACAAATAAAGCAATAGCAT
CACAAATTTCACAAATAAAGCATTTTTTTCACTGCATTCTAGTTGTGGTTTGTCCAAACTCATCAATGTA
TCTTATCATGTCTGGCTCTAGCTATCCCGCCCCTAACTCCGCCCATCCCGCCCCTAACTCCGCCCAGTTC
CGCCCATTCTCCGCCCCATGGCTGACTAATTTTTTTTATTTATGCAGAGGCCGAGGCCGCCTCGGCCTCT
GAGCTATTCCAGAAGTAGTGAGGAGGCTTTTTTGGAGGCCTAGGGACGTACCCAATTCGCCCTATAGTGA
GTCGTATTACGCGCGCTCACTGGCCGTCGTTTTACAACGTCGTGACTGGGAAAACCCTGGCGTTACCCAA
CTTAATCGCCTTGCAGCACATCCCCCTTTCGCCAGCTGGCGTAATAGCGAAGAGGCCCGCACCGATCGCC
CTTCCCAACAGTTGCGCAGCCTGAATGGCGAATGGG
[124 nt withheld, positions 3677-3800]
C
[91 nt withheld, positions 3802-3892]
A
[49 nt withheld, positions 3894-3942]
CCTTTGACGTTGGAGTCCACGTTCTTT
[37 nt withheld, positions 3970-4006]
ACCCTATCTCGGTCTATTCTTTTGATTTATAAGGGATTTTGCCGATTTCGGCCTATTGGTTAAAAAATGA
GCTGATTTAACAAAAATTTAACGCGAATTTTAACAAAATATTAACGCTTACAATTTAGGTGGCACTTTTC
GGGGAAATGTGCGCGGAACCCCTATTTGTTTATTTTTCTAAATACATTCAAATATGTATCCGCTCATGAG
ACAATAACCCTGATAAATGCTTCAATAATATTGAAAAAGGAAGAGTATGAGTATTCAACATTTCCGTGTC
GCCCTTATTCCCTTTTTTGCGGCATTTTGCCTTCCTGTTTTTGCTCACCCAGAAACGCTGGTGAAAGTAA
AAGATGCTGAAGATCAGTTGGGTGCACGAGTGGGTTACATCGAACTGGATCTCAACAGCGGTAAGATCCT
TGAGAGTTTTCGCCCCGAAGAACGTTTTCCAATGATGAGCACTTTTAAAGTTCTGCTATGTGGCGCGGTA
TTATCCCGTATTGACGCCGGGCAAGAGCAACTCGGTCGCCGCATACACTATTCTCAGAATGACTTGGTTG
AGTACTCACCAGTCACAGAAAAGCATCTTACGGATGGCATGACAGTAAGAGAATTATGCAGTGCTGCCAT
AACCATGAGTGATAACACTGCGGCCAACTTACTTCTGACAACGATCGGAGGACCGAAGGAGCTAACCGCT
TTTTTGCACAACATGGGGGATCATGTAACTCGCCTTGATCGTTGGGAACCGGAGCTGAATGAAGCCATAC
CAAACGACGAGCGTGACACCACGATGCCTGTAGCAATGGCAACAACGTTGCGCAAACTATTAACTGGCGA
ACTACTTACTCTAGCTTCCCGGCAACAATTAATAGACTGGATGGAGGCGGATAAAGTTGCAGGACCACTT
CTGCGCTCGGCCCTTCCGGCTGGCTGGTTTATTGCTGATAAATCTGGAGCCGGTGAGCGTGGGTCTCGCG
GTATCATTGCAGCACTGGGGCCAGATGGTAAGCCCTCCCGTATCGTAGTTATCTACACGACGGGGAGTCA
GGCAACTATGGATGAACGAAATAGACAGATCGCTGAGATAGGTGCCTCACTGATTAAGCATTGGTAACTG
TCAGACCAAGTTTACTCATATATACTTTAGATTGATTTAAAACTTCATTTTTAATTTAAAAGGATCTAGG
TGAAGATCCTTTTTGATAATCTCATGACCAAAATCCCTTAACGTGAGTTTTCGTTCCACTGAGCGTCAGA
CCCCGTAGAAAAGATCAAAGGATCTTCTTGAGATCCTTTTTTTCTGCGCGTAATCTGCTGCTTGCAAACA
AAAAAACCACCGCTACCAGCGGTGGTTTGTTTGCCGGATCAAGAGCTACCAACTCTTTTTCCGAAGGTAA
CTGGCTTCAGCAGAGCGCAGATACCAAATACTGTTCTTCTAGTGTAGCCGTAGTTAGGCCACCACTTCAA
GAACTCTGTAGCACCGCCTACATACCTCGCTCTGCTAATCCTGTTACCAGTGGCTGCTGCCAGTGGCGAT
AAGTCGTGTCTTACCGGGTTGGACTCAAGACGATAGTTACCGGATAAGGCGCAGCGGTCGGGCTGAACGG
GGGGTTCGTGCACACAGCCCAGCTTGGAGCGAACGACCTACACCGAACTGAGATACCTACAGCGTGAGCT
ATGAGAAAGCGCCACGCTTCCCGAAGGGAGAAAGGCGGACAGGTATCCGGTAAGCGGCAGGGTCGGAACA
GGAGAGCGCACGAGGGAGCTTCCAGGGGGAAACGCCTGGTATCTTTATAGTCCTGTCGGGTTTCGCCACC
TCTGACTTGAGCGTCGATTTTTGTGATGCTCGTCAGGGGGGCGGAGCCTATGGAAAAACGCCAGCAACGC
GGCCTTTTTACGGTTCCTGGCCTTTTGCTGGCCTTTTGCTCACATGTTCTTTCCTGCGTTATCCCCTGAT
TCTGTGGATAACCGTATTACCGCCTTTGAGTGAGCTGATACCGCTCGCCGCAGCCGAACGACCGAGCGCA
GCGAGTCAGTGAGCGAGGAAGCGGAAGAGCGCCCAATACGCAAACCGCCTCTCCCCGCGCGTTGGCCGAT
TCATTAATGCAGCTGGCACGACAGGTTTCCCGACTGGAAAGCGGGCAGTGAGCGCAACGCAATTAATGTG
AGTTAGCTCACTCATTAGGCACCCCAGGCTTTACACTTTATGCTTCCGGCTCGTATGTTGTGTGGAATTG
TGAGCGGATAACAATTTCACACAGGAAACAGCTATGACCATGATTACGCCAAGCGCGCAATTAACCCTCA
CTAAAGGGAACAAAAGCTGGAGCTGCAAGCTTAATGTAGTCTTATGCAATACTCTTGTAGTCTTGCAACA
TGGTAACGATGAGTTAGCAACATGCCTTACAAGGAGAGAAAAAGCACCGTGCATGCCGATTGGTGGAAGT
AAGGTGGTACGATCGTGCCTTATTAGGAAGGCAACAGACGGGTCTGACATGGATTGGACGAACCACTGAA
TTGCCGCATTGCAGAGATATTGTATTTAAGTGCCTAGCTCGATACATAAACGGGTCTCTCTGGTTAGACC
AGATCTGAGCCTGGGAGCTCTCTGGCTAACTAGGGAACCCACTGCTTAAGCCTCAATAAAGCTTGCCTTG
AGTGCTTCAAGTAGTGTGTGCCCGTCTGTTGTGTGACTCTGGTAACTAGAGATCCCTCAGACCCTTTTAG
TCAGTGTGGAAAATCTCTAGCAGTGGCGCCCGAACAGGGACTTGAAAGCGAAAGGGAAACCAGAGGAGCT
CTCTCGACGCAGGACTCGGCTTGCTGAAGCGCGCACGGCAAGAGGCGAGGGGCGGCGACTGGTGAGTACG
CCAAAAATTTTGACTAGCGGAGGCTAGAAGGAGAGAGATGGGTGCGAGAGCGTCAGTATTAAGCGGGGGA
GAATTAGATCGCGATGGGAAAAAATTCGGTTAAGGCCAGGGGGAAAGAAAAAATATAAATTAAAACATAT
AGTATGGGCAAGCAGGGAGCTAGAACGATTCGCAGTTAATCCTGGCCTGTTAGAAACATCAGAAGGCTGT
AGACAAATACTGGGACAGCTACAACCATCCCTTCAGACAGGATCAGAAGAACTTAGATCATTATATAATA
CAGTAGCAACCCTCTATTGTGTGCATCAAAGGATAGAGATAAAAGACACCAAGGAAGCTTTAGACAAGAT
AGAGGAAGAGCAAAACAAAAGTAAGACCACCGCACAGCAAGCGGCCGCTGATCTTCAGACCTGGAGGAGG
AGATATGAGGGACAATTGGAGAAGTGAATTATATAAATATAAAGTAGTAAAAATTGAACCATTAGGAGTA
GCACCCACCAAGGCAAAGAGAAGAGTGGTGCAGAGAGAAAAAAGAGCAGTGGGAATAGGAGCTTTGTTCC
TTGGGTTCTTGGGAGCAGCAGGAAGCACTATGGGCGCAGCGTCAATGACGCTGACGGTACAGGCCAGACA
ATTATTGTCTGGTATAGTGCAGCAGCAGAACAATTTGCTGAGGGCTATTGAGGCGCAACAGCATCTGTTG
CAACTCACAGTCTGGGGCATCAAGCAGCTCCAGGCAAGAATCCTGGCTGTGGAAAGATACCTAAAGGATC
AACAGCTCCTGGGGATTTGGGGTTGCTCTGGAAAACTCATTTGCACCACTGCTGTGCCTTGGAATGCTAG
TTGGAGTAATAAATCTCTGGAACAGATTTGGAATCACACGACCTGGATGGAGTGGGACAGAGAAATTAAC
AATTACACAAGCTTAATACACTCCTTAATTGAAGAATCGCAAAACCAGCAAGAAAAGAATGAACAAGAAT
TATTGGAATTAGATAAATGGGCAAGTTTGTGGAATTGGTTTAACATAACAAATTGGCTGTGGTATATAAA
ATTATTCATAATGATAGTAGGAGGCTTGGTAGGTTTAAGAATAGTTTTTGCTGTACTTTCTATAGTGAAT
AGAGTTAGGCAGGGATATTCACCATTATCGTTTCAGACCCACCTCCCAACCCCGAGGGGACCCATGCATT
GCATCTCAATTAGTCAGCAACCAGGTGTGGAAAGTCCCCAGGCTCCCCAGCAGGCAGAAGTATGCAAAGC
ATGCGTCTCAATTAGTCAGCAACCATAGTCCCGCCCCTAACTCCGCCCATCCCGCCCCTAACTCCGCCCA
GTTCCGCCCATTCTCCGCCCCATGGCTGACTAATTTTTTTTATTTATGCAGAGGCCGAGGCCGCCTCGGC
CTCTGAGCTATTCCAGAAGTAGTGAGGAGGCTTTTTTGGAGGCCTAGGCTTTTGCAAAAAGCTTTCTAGA
GGTACCACCGGAGCTTACCATGACCGAGTACAAGCCCACGGTGCGCCTCGCCACCCGCGACGACGTCCCC
AGGGCCGTACGCACCCTCGCCGCCGCGTTCGCCGACTACCCCGCCACGCGCCACACCGTCGATCCGGACC
GCCACATCGAGCGGGTCACCGAGCTGCAAGAACTCTTCCTCACGCGCGTCGGGCTCGACATCGGCAAGGT
GTGGGTCGCGGACGACGGCGCCGCCGTGGCGGTCTGGACCACGCCGGAGAGCGTCGAAGCGGGGGCGGTG
TTCGCCGAGATCGGCCCGCGCATGGCCGAGTTGAGCGGTTCCCGGCTGGCCGCGCAGCAACAGATGGAAG
GCCTCCTGGCGCCGCACCGGCCCAAGGAGCCCGCGTGGTTCCTGGCCACCGTCGGCGTCTCGCCCGACCA
CCAGGGCAAGGGTCTGGGCAGCGCCGTCGTGCTCCCCGGAGTGGAGGCGGCCGAGCGCGCCGGGGTGCCC
GCCTTCCTGGAGACCTCCGCGCCCCGCAACCTCCCCTTCTACGAGCGGCTCGGCTTCACCGTCACCGCCG
ACGTCGAGGTGCCCGAAGGACCGCGCACCTGGTGCATGACCCGCAAGCCCGGTGCCAGTTAACGAATTCT
AGATCTTGAGACAAATGGCAGTATTCATCCACAATTTTAAAAGAAAAGGGGGGATTGGGGGGTACAGTGC
AGGGGAAAGAATAGTAGACATAATAGCAACAGACATACAAACTAAAGAATTACAAAAACAAATTACAAAA
ATTCAAAATTTTCGGGTTTATTACAGGGACAGCAGAGATCCACTTTGGCGCCGGCTCGAGGCCTGCAGGT
GCAAAGATGGATAAAGTTTTAAACAGAGAGGAATCTTTGCAGCTAATGGACCTTCTAGGTCTTGAAAGGA
GTGGGAATT
