>Addgene plasmid #143445 | TFORF0881 | depositor partial sequence | sequence record 282473 | Insert
ACCGCCACCATGAAAGAGTCGAGGCAAACGTCCAAGCTGAAAAACAACTCCCCCGGCACAGCAGAGGGCT
GTGGTGGCGGCGGCGGTGGCGGCGGCGGCGGAGGCAGTGGTGGCAGCGGGGGCGGTGGCGGCGGCGGCGG
GGGAGGGGACAAGAGCCCCCCGGGGTCGGCGGCGTCCAAGCGGGCGCGGACGGCGTACACGAGCGCGCAG
CTGGTGGAGCTGGAGAAGGAGTTCCATTTTAACCGCTACCTGTGCCGGCCTCGCCGTGTAGAGATGGCCA
ACCTGCTGAACCTCAGCGAGCGGCAGATCAAGATCTGGTTCCAGAACCGGCGCATGAAGTACAAGAAGGA
CCAGAAGGCCAAGGGATTGGCCTCGTCGTCGGGGGGCCCATCTCCAGCCGGCAGCCCCCCGCAGCCCATG
CAGTCCACGGCCGGCTTCATGAACGCCTTACACTCCATGACCCCCAGCTACGAGAGCCCGTCCCCACCCG
CCTTCGGTAAAGCCCACCAGAATGCCTACGCGCTGCCCTCCAACTACCAGCCCCCTCTCAAAGGCTGCGG
CGCCCCGCAGAAGTACCCTCCGACCCCGGCGCCCGAGTATGAGCCGCACGTCCTCCAAGCCAACGGGGGC
GCCTACGGGACGCCCACCATGCAGGGCAGTCCGGTGTACGTGGGCGGGGGCGGCTACGCGGATCCGCTGC
CGCCCCCTGCCGGCCCCTCCCTCTATGGCCTCAACCACCTTTCCCATCACCCTTCCGGGAACCTGGACTA
CAACGGGGCGCCCCCTATGGCGCCCAGCCAGCACCACGGACCCTGCGAACCCCACCCCACCTACACAGAC
CTCTCCTCTCACCACGCGCCTCCTCCTCAGGGTAGAATCCAAGAAGCGCCCAAATTAACACACCTGTAGT
AATGAACTAGTCCGTAACTTGAAAGTATTTCGATTTCTTGGCTTTATATATCTTGTGGAAAGGACGAGAA
CCGGCTAGCTCCGTTGGTTTG
