>Addgene plasmid #143445 | TFORF0881 | depositor partial sequence | sequence record 282474 | Barcode
GAACCGGCTAGCTCCGTTGGTTTG
